>Addgene plasmid #111036 | mTalin2_R4 | addgene full sequence | sequence record 212962 | Addgene NGS Result
ATAGGCGCCAGCAACCGCACCTGTGGCGCCGGTGATGCCGGCCACGATGCGTCCGGCGTAGAGGATCGAG
ATCTCGATCCCGCGAAATTAATACGACTCACTATAGGGGAATTGTGAGCGGATAACAATTCCCCTCTAGA
AATAATTTTGTTTAACTTTAAGAAGGAGATATACATATGCATCATCACCATCACCATGGTAAGCCTATCC
CTAACCCTCTCCTCGGTCTCGATTCTACGGAAAACCTGTATTTTCAGGGAATTGATCCCTTCACCGTTAA
TCGTCTGGAAGTTGCAGCAAAACAGGCAGCAGCAGCCGCAACCCAGACCATTGCAGCAAGCCAGAATGCA
GCAATTAGCAATAAAAACCCGAGCGCACAGCAGCAACTGGTTCAGAGCTGTAAAGCAGTTGCAGATCATA
TTCCGCAGCTGGTTCAGGGTGTTCGTGGTAGCCAGGCACAGGCAGAAGATCTGTCAGCACAGCTGGCACT
GATTATTAGCAGCCAGAATTTTCTGCAGCCTGGTAGCAAAATGGTTAGCAGCGCAAAAGCAGCAGTTCCG
ACCGTTAGCGATCAGGCAGCGGCAATGCAGCTGAGCCAGTGTGCAAAAAATCTGGCAACCAGCCTGGCAG
AACTGCGTACCGCCAGCCAGAAAGCACATGAAGCATGTTAAAAGGGCGAGCTCAGATCCGGCTGCTAACA
AAGCCCGAAAGGAAGCTGAGTTGGCTGCTGCCACCGCTGAGCAATAACTAGCATAACCCCTTGGGGCCTC
TAAACGGGTCTTGAGGGGTTTTTTGCTGAAAGGAGGAACTATATCCGGATATCCCGCAAGAGGCCCGGCA
GTACCGGCATAACCAAGCCTATGCCTACAGCATCCAGGGTGACGGTGCCGAGGATGACGATGAGCGCATT
GTTAGATTTCATACACGGTGCCTGACTGCGTTAGCAATTTAACTGTGATAAACTACCGCATTAAAGCTAG
CTTATCGATGATAAGCTGTCAAACATGAGAATTAATTCTTGAAGACGAAAGGGCCTCGTGATACGCCTAT
TTTTATAGGTTAATGTCATGATAATAATGGTTTCTTAGACGTCAGGTGGCACTTTTCGGGGAAATGTGCG
CGGAACCCCTATTTGTTTATTTTTCTAAATACATTCAAATATGTATCCGCTCATGAGACAATAACCCTGA
TAAATGCTTCAATAATATTGAAAAAGGAAGAGTATGAGTATTCAACATTTCCGTGTCGCCCTTATTCCCT
TTTTTGCGGCATTTTGCCTTCCTGTTTTTGCTCACCCAGAAACGCTGGTGAAAGTAAAAGATGCTGAAGA
TCAGTTGGGTGCACGAGTGGGTTACATCGAACTGGATCTCAACAGCGGTAAGATCCTTGAGAGTTTTCGC
CCCGAAGAACGTTTTCCAATGATGAGCACTTTTAAAGTTCTGCTATGTGGCGCGGTATTATCCCGTGTTG
ACGCCGGGCAAGAGCAACTCGGTCGCCGCATACACTATTCTCAGAATGACTTGGTTGAGTACTCACCAGT
CACAGAAAAGCATCTTACGGATGGCATGACAGTAAGAGAATTATGCAGTGCTGCCATAACCATGAGTGAT
AACACTGCGGCCAACTTACTTCTGACAACGATCGGAGGACCGAAGGAGCTAACCGCTTTTTTGCACAACA
TGGGGGATCATGTAACTCGCCTTGATCGTTGGGAACCGGAGCTGAATGAAGCCATACCAAACGACGAGCG
TGACACCACGATGCCTGCAGCAATGGCAACAACGTTGCGCAAACTATTAACTGGCGAACTACTTACTCTA
GCTTCCCGGCAACAATTAATAGACTGGATGGAGGCGGATAAAGTTGCAGGACCACTTCTGCGCTCGGCCC
TTCCGGCTGGCTGGTTTATTGCTGATAAATCTGGAGCCGGTGAGCGTGGGTCTCGCGGTATCATTGCAGC
ACTGGGGCCAGATGGTAAGCCCTCCCGTATCGTAGTTATCTACACGACGGGGAGTCAGGCAACTATGGAT
GAACGAAATAGACAGATCGCTGAGATAGGTGCCTCACTGATTAAGCATTGGTAACTGTCAGACCAAGTTT
ACTCATATATACTTTAGATTGATTTAAAACTTCATTTTTAATTTAAAAGGATCTAGGTGAAGATCCTTTT
TGATAATCTCATGACCAAAATCCCTTAACGTGAGTTTTCGTTCCACTGAGCGTCAGACCCCGTAGAAAAG
ATCAAAGGATCTTCTTGAGATCCTTTTTTTCTGCGCGTAATCTGCTGCTTGCAAACAAAAAAACCACCGC
TACCAGCGGTGGTTTGTTTGCCGGATCAAGAGCTACCAACTCTTTTTCCGAAGGTAACTGGCTTCAGCAG
AGCGCAGATACCAAATACTGTCCTTCTAGTGTAGCCGTAGTTAGGCCACCACTTCAAGAACTCTGTAGCA
CCGCCTACATACCTCGCTCTGCTAATCCTGTTACCAGTGGCTGCTGCCAGTGGCGATAAGTCGTGTCTTA
CCGGGTTGGACTCAAGACGATAGTTACCGGATAAGGCGCAGCGGTCGGGCTGAACGGGGGGTTCGTGCAC
ACAGCCCAGCTTGGAGCGAACGACCTACACCGAACTGAGATACCTACAGCGTGAGCTATGAGAAAGCGCC
ACGCTTCCCGAAGGGAGAAAGGCGGACAGGTATCCGGTAAGCGGCAGGGTCGGAACAGGAGAGCGCACGA
GGGAGCTTCCAGGGGGAAACGCCTGGTATCTTTATAGTCCTGTCGGGTTTCGCCACCTCTGACTTGAGCG
TCGATTTTTGTGATGCTCGTCAGGGGGGCGGAGCCTATGGAAAAACGCCAGCAACGCGGCCTTTTTACGG
TTCCTGGCCTTTTGCTGGCCTTTTGCTCACATGTTCTTTCCTGCGTTATCCCCTGATTCTGTGGATAACC
GTATTACCGCCTTTGAGTGAGCTGATACCGCTCGCCGCAGCCGAACGACCGAGCGCAGCGAGTCAGTGAG
CGAGGAAGCGGAAGAGCGCCTGATGCGGTATTTTCTCCTTACGCATCTGTGCGGTATTTCACACCGCAAT
GGTGCACTCTCAGTACAATCTGCTCTGATGCCGCATAGTTAAGCCAGTATACACTCCGCTATCGCTACGT
GACTGGGTCATGGCTGCGCCCCGACACCCGCCAACACCCGCTGACGCGCCCTGACGGGCTTGTCTGCTCC
CGGCATCCGCTTACAGACAAGCTGTGACCGTCTCCGGGAGCTGCATGTGTCAGAGGTTTTCACCGTCATC
ACCGAAACGCGCGAGGCAGCTGCGGTAAAGCTCATCAGCGTGGTCGTGAAGCGATTCACAGATGTCTGCC
TGTTCATCCGCGTCCAGCTCGTTGAGTTTCTCCAGAAGCGTTAATGTCTGGCTTCTGATAAAGCGGGCCA
TGTTAAGGGCGGTTTTTTCCTGTTTGGTCACTGATGCCTCCGTGTAAGGGGGATTTCTGTTCATGGGGGT
AATGATACCGATGAAACGAGAGAGGATGCTCACGATACGGGTTACTGATGATGAACATGCCCGGTTACTG
GAACGTTGTGAGGGTAAACAACTGGCGGTATGGATGCGGCGGGACCAGAGAAAAATCACTCAGGGTCAAT
GCCAGCGCTTCGTTAATACAGATGTAGGTGTTCCACAGGGTAGCCAGCAGCATCCTGCGATGCAGATCCG
GAACATAATGGTGCAGGGCGCTGACTTCCGCGTTTCCAGACTTTACGAAACACGGAAACCGAAGACCATT
CATGTTGTTGCTCAGGTCGCAGACGTTTTGCAGCAGCAGTCGCTTCACGTTCGCTCGCGTATCGGTGATT
CATTCTGCTAACCAGTAAGGCAACCCCGCCAGCCTAGCCGGGTCCTCAACGACAGGAGCACGATCATGCG
CACCCGTGGCCAGGACCCAACGCTGCCCGAGATGCGCCGCGTGCGGCTGCTGGAGATGGCGGACGCGATG
GATATGTTCTGCCAAGGGTTGGTTTGCGCATTCACAGTTCTCCGCAAGAATTGATTGGCTCCAATTCTTG
GAGTGGTGAATCCGTTAGCGAGGTGCCGCCGGCTTCCATTCAGGTCGAGGTGGCCCGGCTCCATGCACCG
CGACGCAACGCGGGGAGGCAGACAAGGTATAGGGCGGCGCCTACAATCCATGCCAACCCGTTCCATGTGC
TCGCCGAGGCGGCATAAATCGCCGTGACGATCAGCGGTCCAATGATCGAAGTTAGGCTGGTAAGAGCCGC
GAGCGATCCTTGAAGCTGTCCCTGATGGTCGTCATCTACCTGCCTGGACAGCATGGCCTGCAACGCGGGC
ATCCCGATGCCGCCGGAAGCGAGAAGAATCATAATGGGGAAGGCCATCCAGCCTCGCGTCGCGAACGCCA
GCAAGACGTAGCCCAGCGCGTCGGCCGCCATGCCGGCGATAATGGCCTGCTTCTCGCCGAAACGTTTGGT
GGCGGGACCAGTGACGAAGGCTTGAGCGAGGGCGTGCAAGATTCCGAATACCGCAAGCGACAGGCCGATC
ATCGTCGCGCTCCAGCGAAAGCGGTCCTCGCCGAAAATGACCCAGAGCGCTGCCGGCACCTGTCCTACGA
GTTGCATGATAAAGAAGACAGTCATAAGTGCGGCGACGATAGTCATGCCCCGCGCCCACCGGAAGGAGCT
GACTGGGTTGAAGGCTCTCAAGGGCATCGGTCGAGATCCCGGTGCCTAATGAGTGAGCTAACTTACATTA
ATTGCGTTGCGCTCACTGCCCGCTTTCCAGTCGGGAAACCTGTCGTGCCAGCTGCATTAATGAATCGGCC
AACGCGCGGGGAGAGGCGGTTTGCGTATTGGGCGCCAGGGTGGTTTTTCTTTTCACCAGTGAGACGGGCA
ACAGCTGATTGCCCTTCACCGCCTGGCCCTGAGAGAGTTGCAGCAAGCGGTCCACGCTGGTTTGCCCCAG
CAGGCGAAAATCCTGTTTGATGGTGGTTAACGGCGGGATATAACATGAGCTGTCTTCGGTATCGTCGTAT
CCCACTACCGAGATATCCGCACCAACGCGCAGCCCGGACTCGGTAATGGCGCGCATTGCGCCCAGCGCCA
TCTGATCGTTGGCAACCAGCATCGCAGTGGGAACGATGCCCTCATTCAGCATTTGCATGGTTTGTTGAAA
ACCGGACATGGCACTCCAGTCGCCTTCCCGTTCCGCTATCGGCTGAATTTGATTGCGAGTGAGATATTTA
TGCCAGCCAGCCAGACGCAGACGCGCCGAGACAGAACTTAATGGGCCCGCTAACAGCGCGATTTGCTGGT
GACCCAATGCGACCAGATGCTCCACGCCCAGTCGCGTACCGTCTTCATGGGAGAAAATAATACTGTTGAT
GGGTGTCTGGTCAGAGACATCAAGAAATAACGCCGGAACATTAGTGCAGGCAGCTTCCACAGCAATGGCA
TCCTGGTCATCCAGCGGATAGTTAATGATCAGCCCACTGACGCGTTGCGCGAGAAGATTGTGCACCGCCG
CTTTACAGGCTTCGACGCCGCTTCGTTCTACCATCGACACCACCACGCTGGCACCCAGTTGATCGGCGCG
AGATTTAATCGCCGCGACAATTTGCGACGGCGCGTGCAGGGCCAGACTGGAGGTGGCAACGCCAATCAGC
AACGACTGTTTGCCCGCCAGTTGTTGTGCCACGCGGTTGGGAATGTAATTCAGCTCCGCCATCGCCGCTT
CCACTTTTTCCCGCGTTTTCGCAGAAACGTGGCTGGCCTGGTTCACCACGCGGGAAACGGTCTGATAAGA
GACACCGGCATACTCTGCGACATCGTATAACGTTACTGGTTTCACATTCACCACCCTGAATTGACTCTCT
TCCGGGCGCTATCATGCCATACCGCGAAAGGTTTTGCGCCATTCGATGGTGTCCGGGATCTCGACGCTCT
CCCTTATGCGACTCCTGCATTAGGAAGCAGCCCAGTAGTAGGTTGAGGCCGTTGAGCACCGCCGCCGCAA
GGAATGGTGCATGCAAGGAGATGGCGCCCAACAGTCCCCCGGCCACGGGGCCTGCCACCATACCCACGCC
GAAACAAGCGCTCATGAGCCCGAAGTGGCGAGCCCGATCTTCCCCATCGGTGATGTCGGCGAT
Features (pLannotate 1.2.2; 21 found; start..end, strand, type, name):
     89..107     +  promoter       T7 promoter: promoter for bacteriophage T7 RNA polymerase
    108..132     +  protein_bind   lac operator: The lac repressor binds to the lac operator to inhibit transcription in E. coli. This inhibition can be relieved by adding lactose or isopropyl-β-D-thiogalactopyranoside (IPTG). lac repressor encoded by lacI
    147..169     +  RBS            RBS: efficient ribosome binding site from bacteriophage T7 gene 10 (Olins and Rangwala, 1989)
    198..239     +  CDS            V5 tag: epitope tag from simian virus 5
    240..259     +  CDS            TEV site (fragment): tobacco etch virus (TEV) protease recognition and cleavage site
    276..668     +  CDS            Tln2 (fragment): TLN2_MOUSE - Experimental evidence at protein level: Swiss-Prot protein existence level 1. As a major component of focal adhesion plaques that links integrin to the actin cytoskeleton, may play an important role in cell adhesion. Recruits PIP5K1C to focal adhesion plaques and strongly activates its kinase activity (By similarity). From Mus musculus (Mouse).
    691..740     +  CDS            SET1 (fragment): solubility-enhancement tag derived from T7 phage gene 10B
    748..795     +  terminator     T7 terminator: transcription terminator for bacteriophage T7 RNA polymerase
    818..922     -  CDS            TcR (fragment): tetracycline efflux protein; tet; confers resistance to tetracycline
    979..1002    -  promoter       tet promoter (fragment): E. coli promoter for tetracycline efflux protein gene
   1119..1223    +  promoter       AmpR promoter: bla
   1224..2084    +  CDS            AmpR: β-lactamase; bla; confers resistance to ampicillin, carbenicillin, and related antibiotics
   2255..2843    +  rep_origin     ori: high-copy-number ColE1/pMB1/pBR322/pUC origin of replication
   3029..3168    -  misc_feature   bom: basis of mobility region from pBR322
   3270..3461    -  CDS            rop: Rop protein, which maintains plasmids at low copy number; rop
   3478..3858    +  CDS            YPB1_ECOLX: Protein predicted: Swiss-Prot protein existence level 4. From Escherichia coli.
   4100..4724    -  CDS            TcR (fragment): tetracycline efflux protein; tet; confers resistance to tetracycline
   4739..4760    -  protein_bind   CAP binding site: CAP binding activates transcription in the presence of cAMP. E. coli catabolite activator protein
   4773..5855    -  CDS            lacI: lac repressor; lacI; The lac repressor binds to the lac operator to inhibit transcription in E. coli. This inhibition can be relieved by adding lactose or isopropyl-β-D-thiogalactopyranoside (IPTG).
   5856..5933    -  promoter       lacI promoter: lacI
   5941..67      -  CDS            TcR (fragment) (across the origin): tetracycline efflux protein; tet; confers resistance to tetracycline
