[The description below was written by a language model from this plasmid's Addgene catalogue record and pLannotate feature annotations shown in this document.]
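Description:
mTalin2_R4 is a bacterial expression plasmid built on the pET151TOPO backbone for producing the R4 rod subdomain of mouse talin2 (Tln2), a four-helix bundle, as a recombinant protein in E. coli. It is maintained through a ColE1/pBR322-type origin and selected with ampicillin via the β-lactamase gene. The catalogue lists it as high copy, although the annotated sequence also carries the rop gene and the bom region typical of pBR322-derived pET vectors. Several short tetracycline-resistance fragments are annotated. They appear to be non-functional backbone remnants, not a usable marker.

Expression is driven by a T7 promoter followed directly by a lac operator and the phage T7 gene 10 ribosome binding site. The plasmid also encodes lacI, so transcription is repressed until IPTG induction in a host that supplies T7 RNA polymerase. The reading frame begins with backbone-encoded N-terminal elements. The catalogue records a His tag, which the feature table does not annotate separately, and the annotation shows a V5 epitope followed by a TEV protease site that would allow the tags to be removed after purification. The Tln2 fragment comes next. It is annotated over about 390 bp, somewhat shorter than the 495 bp insert size in the catalogue. A T7 terminator closes the unit, and the short "SET1" hit just upstream of it is probably a sequence match to T7-derived backbone DNA and not an intended fusion partner.

The construct provides an isolated talin2 rod domain of the kind used in biochemical, structural or binding studies. The associated publication compares the two talin isoforms in integrin signalling, but the record does not specify particular experiments.
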