Addgene plasmid #111036: mTalin2_R4
Purpose: Plasmid expresses the talin2 rod sub domain R4 a 4 helix bundle.
Depositing lab: Ben Goult. Depositing organization: London and South East University Group (LASE). Publication: The tale of two talins - two isoforms to fine-tune integrin signalling. Gough RE, Goult BT. FEBS Lett. 2018 May 3. doi: 10.1002/1873-3468.13081. PubMed 29723415.
Backbone
  Vector backbone: pET151TOPO
  Backbone size w/o insert (bp): 5362
  Vector type: Bacterial Expression
Growth in bacteria
  Bacterial resistance: Ampicillin, 100 μg/mL
  Growth temperature: 37°C
  Growth strain: DH5alpha
  Copy number: High Copy
Gene/Insert
  Gene/Insert name: TLN2
  Species: M. musculus (mouse)
  Insert size (bp): 495
  Entrez Gene: Tln2 (a.k.a. 5730421P04Rik, mKIAA0320)
  Promoter: T7
  Tag / fusion protein: His Tag (N terminal on backbone)
  Cloning method: Unknown
Terms and licenses: Academic/Nonprofit Terms; Industry Terms: Not Available to Industry
How to cite: mTalin2_R4 was a gift from Ben Goult (Addgene plasmid # 111036 ; http://n2t.net/addgene:111036 ; RRID:Addgene_111036)
